>Addgene plasmid #122051 | CYFIP1.mCherry | addgene full sequence | sequence record 236346 | Addgene NGS Result
TAGTTATTAATAGTAATCAATTACGGGGTCATTAGTTCATAGCCCATATATGGAGTTCCGCGTTACATAA
CTTACGGTAAATGGCCCGCCTGGCTGACCGCCCAACGACCCCCGCCCATTGACGTCAATAATGACGTATG
TTCCCATAGTAACGCCAATAGGGACTTTCCATTGACGTCAATGGGTGGAGTATTTACGGTAAACTGCCCA
CTTGGCAGTACATCAAGTGTATCATATGCCAAGTACGCCCCCTATTGACGTCAATGACGGTAAATGGCCC
GCCTGGCATTATGCCCAGTACATGACCTTATGGGACTTTCCTACTTGGCAGTACATCTACGTATTAGTCA
TCGCTATTACCATGGTGATGCGGTTTTGGCAGTACATCAATGGGCGTGGATAGCGGTTTGACTCACGGGG
ATTTCCAAGTCTCCACCCCATTGACGTCAATGGGAGTTTGTTTTGGCACCAAAATCAACGGGACTTTCCA
AAATGTCGTAACAACTCCGCCCCATTGACGCAAATGGGCGGTAGGCGTGTACGGTGGGAGGTCTATATAA
GCAGAGCTGGTTTAGTGAACCGTCAGATCCGCTAGCATCAAACAAGTTTGTACAAAAAAGCAGGCTCCAC
CATGGCGGCCCAGGTGACTCTGGAGGACGCGCTGTCCAACGTGGACCTCCTGGAGGAGCTGCCCCTGCCC
GACCAGCAGCCCTGCATCGAGCCCCCGCCATCCTCGCTGCTCTACCAGCCAAATTTCAACACTAACTTTG
AAGACAGAAATGCATTTGTTACTGGCATCGCAAGATACATTGAACAAGCCACCGTCCACTCTAGCATGAA
CGAGATGCTGGAGGAGGGCCAAGAATATGCTGTCATGCTGTACACCTGGAGGAGCTGCTCCCGGGCCATC
CCACAGGTGAAATGTAACGAGCAGCCTAACAGAGTGGAAATCTACGAGAAAACCGTGGAGGTTCTGGAGC
CTGAGGTCACAAAACTGATGAATTTCATGTACTTCCAGAGAAATGCCATTGAGCGTTTCTGCGGGGAAGT
GAGGCGCCTGTGCCATGCCGAGAGGAGGAAGGACTTCGTGTCAGAAGCCTACCTGATCACACTGGGCAAA
TTCATCAACATGTTCGCTGTGCTGGACGAGCTGAAGAACATGAAGTGCAGTGTGAAGAACGACCACTCAG
CGTACAAGAGGGCCGCTCAGTTTTTACGTAAAATGGCAGATCCACAGTCCATCCAGGAATCGCAGAATCT
GTCCATGTTCCTGGCCAATCATAACAAGATCACACAGTCTCTGCAGCAGCAGCTCGAAGTGATTTCTGGC
TACGAAGAGCTCCTGGCAGATATTGTGAATCTGTGTGTGGATTACTACGAGAACAGGATGTATTTGACGC
CCAGTGAGAAACACATGCTTCTCAAAGTCATGGGATTTGGTCTGTACCTGATGGATGGGAGTGTCAGTAA
CATCTATAAGTTGGATGCCAAGAAAAGAATAAACTTATCCAAAATCGACAAGTACTTCAAGCAACTCCAG
GTGGTTCCACTATTTGGGGACATGCAAATAGAACTGGCAAGATATATCAAGACCAGCGCCCACTACGAGG
AAAATAAATCTCGATGGACGTGCACATCCTCCGGCAGCAGCCCTCAGTACAACATCTGCGAGCAGATGAT
CCAGATCCGCGAGGACCACATGCGCTTCATTTCGGAGCTGGCGCGCTACAGCAACAGCGAGGTGGTCACG
GGCTCGGGCCGCCAGGAGGCCCAGAAGACGGACGCGGAGTACCGCAAGCTCTTCGACCTGGCGCTGCAGG
GCCTGCAGCTGTTGTCGCAGTGGAGCGCGCACGTGATGGAAGTGTATTCCTGGAAGCTTGTGCACCCCAC
CGACAAGTACTCCAACAAGGACTGCCCCGACAGCGCTGAAGAGTACGAGCGTGCCACGCGCTACAACTAC
ACCAGCGAGGAGAAGTTTGCCCTAGTGGAGGTGATCGCCATGATCAAAGGCCTGCAGGTGCTGATGGGCA
GGATGGAGAGCGTGTTCAACCACGCCATCCGGCACACCGTCTATGCCGCACTGCAGGACTTCTCCCAGGT
GACCCTTAGGGAGCCGCTGCGGCAGGCCATCAAGAAGAAGAAGAACGTCATCCAGAGTGTCCTGCAGGCC
ATCAGGAAGACCGTGTGTGACTGGGAGACGGGGCATGAGCCCTTCAATGACCCAGCCTTGCGGGGCGAGA
AGGACCCCAAGAGCGGCTTCGACATAAAAGTACCACGCCGCGCCGTGGGACCCTCCAGCACTCAGCTTTA
CATGGTGAGAACCATGCTAGAGTCCCTCATTGCAGACAAAAGTGGTTCCAAGAAAACCTTGAGAAGTAGC
CTTGAGGGGCCCACCATATTGGACATAGAAAAATTTCATCGAGAGTCATTCTTCTACACTCACTTGATAA
ATTTCAGTGAAACGCTGCAGCAGTGCTGTGACCTTTCGCAGCTGTGGTTCCGAGAGTTCTTCCTGGAGCT
GACCATGGGCAGGAGGATCCAGTTCCCCATTGAGATGTCGATGCCCTGGATCCTGACGGACCACATCCTG
GAGACCAAGGAGGCATCGATGATGGAGTACGTGCTCTACTCCCTGGACCTGTACAATGACAGCGCCCACT
ACGCGCTCACCAGGTTCAACAAGCAGTTCCTGTACGACGAAATTGAGGCCGAGGTGAATCTATGTTTTGA
CCAATTTGTTTACAAGCTAGCAGACCAGATATTTGCCTATTATAAGGTTATGGCAGGAAGTTTGCTTCTT
GATAAACGGTTACGATCAGAATGCAAGAATCAGGGAGCCACGATCCACCTCCCGCCGTCTAACCGCTACG
AGACGCTGCTGAAGCAGAGGCATGTGCAGCTCCTCGGCAGATCAATAGACCTCAATCGTCTGATCACCCA
GCGCGTCTCAGCAGCCATGTATAAGTCCCTAGAACTGGCGATTGGACGATTTGAAAGTGAAGATTTGACC
TCCATAGTTGAGCTGGATGGCCTGTTGGAAATCAACCGCATGACCCACAAGCTGCTGAGCCGGTACCTGA
CGCTGGACGGCTTCGACGCCATGTTCCGGGAGGCCAACCACAACGTGTCAGCGCCCTACGGGAGGATCAC
CCTGCACGTCTTCTGGGAGCTCAACTATGACTTCCTGCCCAACTACTGCTACAACGGCTCTACCAACCGG
TTTGTTCGGACAGTGTTACCATTTTCTCAGGAATTTCAAAGAGATAAGCAGCCTAATGCACAGCCTCAGT
ATCTGCATGGATCCAAGGCTTTGAACTTGGCCTACTCCAGCATTTACGGCAGCTACCGGAACTTCGTGGG
ACCTCCACACTTTCAAGTCATCTGCCGGCTTCTCGGCTACCAGGGTATCGCCGTGGTCATGGAGGAGCTG
CTGAAGGTCGTCAAGAGCCTGCTGCAAGGCACAATCCTGCAGTACGTGAAGACGCTGATGGAGGTGATGC
CCAAGATCTGCCGCCTGCCCCGGCACGAGTACGGCTCTCCTGGTATCCTGGAGTTCTTCCACCACCAGCT
GAAGGACATCGTGGAGTACGCAGAGCTGAAGACGGTGTGCTTCCAGAACCTGCGGGAGGTGGGGAACGCC
ATCCTCTTCTGCCTGCTCATCGAGCAGAGCCTGTCTTTAGAAGAAGTGTGTGACCTGCTGCACGCGGCTC
CTTTCCAGAACATCTTGCCGCGAGTCCATGTGAAAGAGGGGGAGAGACTTGATGCCAAAATGAAAAGACT
AGAATCAAAGTACGCCCCGCTGCATCTTGTCCCACTGATTGAAAGACTGGGGACCCCTCAGCAAATTGCC
ATCGCAAGAGAGGGGGACCTGCTGACAAAGGAGCGCCTCTGCTGCGGCCTGTCCATGTTTGAGGTCATCC
TGACACGGATCCGGAGCTTTCTGGATGACCCCATCTGGCGCGGGCCTCTGCCCAGCAATGGGGTCATGCA
TGTGGACGAGTGTGTGGAGTTTCACAGACTGTGGAGTGCCATGCAGTTTGTCTACTGCATTCCCGTGGGG
ACACACGAGTTCACAGTCGAGCAGTGCTTTGGTGATGGGCTACACTGGGCTGGCTGTATGATCATCGTAC
TTCTTGGGCAGCAGCGGCGTTTTGCTGTGCTGGATTTCTGCTACCATCTACTTAAAGTCCAGAAACATGA
TGGCAAAGATGAGATTATTAAAAATGTGCCTTTGAAGAAGATGGTGGAGAGAATTCGCAAGTTCCAGATT
CTCAATGATGAGATCATCACCATCCTGGATAAGTACCTGAAGTCAGGCGACGGGGAGGGCACGCCAGTGG
AGCATGTGCGCTGCTTCCAGCCGCCCATCCACCAGTCCCTCGCCAGCAGCTTGGACCCAGCTTTCTTGTA
CAAAGTGGTTCGATGGGATCCCGCCACCATGGTGAGCAAGGGCGAGGAGGATAACATGGCCATCATCAAG
GAGTTCATGCGCTTCAAGGTGCACATGGAGGGCTCCGTGAACGGCCACGAGTTCGAGATCGAGGGCGAGG
GCGAGGGCCGCCCCTACGAGGGCACCCAGACCGCCAAGCTGAAGGTGACCAAGGGTGGCCCCCTGCCCTT
CGCCTGGGACATCCTGTCCCCTCAGTTCATGTACGGCTCCAAGGCCTACGTGAAGCACCCCGCCGACATC
CCCGACTACTTGAAGCTGTCCTTCCCCGAGGGCTTCAAGTGGGAGCGCGTGATGAACTTCGAGGACGGCG
GCGTGGTGACCGTGACCCAGGACTCCTCCCTGCAGGACGGCGAGTTCATCTACAAGGTGAAGCTGCGCGG
CACCAACTTCCCCTCCGACGGCCCCGTAATGCAGAAGAAGACCATGGGCTGGGAGGCCTCCTCCGAGCGG
ATGTACCCCGAGGACGGCGCCCTGAAGGGCGAGATCAAGCAGAGGCTGAAGCTGAAGGACGGCGGCCACT
ACGACGCTGAGGTCAAGACCACCTACAAGGCCAAGAAGCCCGTGCAGCTGCCCGGCGCCTACAACGTCAA
CATCAAGTTGGACATCACCTCCCACAACGAGGACTACACCATCGTGGAACAGTACGAACGCGCCGAGGGC
CGCCACTCCACCGGCGGCATGGACGAGCTGTACAAGTAAGAATTCGAAGCTGTACAAGTAAAGCGGCCGC
GACTCTAGATCATAATCAGCCATACCACATTTGTAGAGGTTTTACTTGCTTTAAAAAACCTCCCACACCT
CCCCCTGAACCTGAAACATAAAATGAATGCAATTGTTGTTGTTAACTTGTTTATTGCAGCTTATAATGGT
TACAAATAAAGCAATAGCATCACAAATTTCACAAATAAAGCATTTTTTTCACTGCATTCTAGTTGTGGTT
TGTCCAAACTCATCAATGTATCTTAAGGCGTAAATTGTAAGCGTTAATATTTTGTTAAAATTCGCGTTAA
ATTTTTGTTAAATCAGCTCATTTTTTAACCAATAGGCCGAAATCGGCAAAATCCCTTATAAATCAAAAGA
ATAGACCGAGATAGGGT
[37 nt withheld, positions 5548-5584]
AAAGAACGTGGACTCCAACGTCAAAGG
[49 nt withheld, positions 5612-5660]
T
[91 nt withheld, positions 5662-5752]
G
[124 nt withheld, positions 5754-5877]
CAGGTGGCACTTTTCGGGGAAATGTGCGCGGAACCCCTATTTGTTTATTTTTCTAAATACATTCAAATAT
GTATCCGCTCATGAGACAATAACCCTGATAAATGCTTCAATAATATTGAAAAAGGAAGAGTCCTGAGGCG
GAAAGAACCAGCTGTGGAATGTGTGTCAGTTAGGGTGTGGAAAGTCCCCAGGCTCCCCAGCAGGCAGAAG
TATGCAAAGCATGCATCTCAATTAGTCAGCAACCAGGTGTGGAAAGTCCCCAGGCTCCCCAGCAGGCAGA
AGTATGCAAAGCATGCATCTCAATTAGTCAGCAACCATAGTCCCGCCCCTAACTCCGCCCATCCCGCCCC
TAACTCCGCCCAGTTCCGCCCATTCTCCGCCCCATGGCTGACTAATTTTTTTTATTTATGCAGAGGCCGA
GGCCGCCTCGGCCTCTGAGCTATTCCAGAAGTAGTGAGGAGGCTTTTTTGGAGGCCTAGGCTTTTGCAAA
GATCGATCAAGAGACAGGATGAGGATCGTTTCGCATGATTGAACAAGATGGATTGCACGCAGGTTCTCCG
GCCGCTTGGGTGGAGAGGCTATTCGGCTATGACTGGGCACAACAGACAATCGGCTGCTCTGATGCCGCCG
TGTTCCGGCTGTCAGCGCAGGGGCGCCCGGTTCTTTTTGTCAAGACCGACCTGTCCGGTGCCCTGAATGA
ACTGCAAGACGAGGCAGCGCGGCTATCGTGGCTGGCCACGACGGGCGTTCCTTGCGCAGCTGTGCTCGAC
GTTGTCACTGAAGCGGGAAGGGACTGGCTGCTATTGGGCGAAGTGCCGGGGCAGGATCTCCTGTCATCTC
ACCTTGCTCCTGCCGAGAAAGTATCCATCATGGCTGATGCAATGCGGCGGCTGCATACGCTTGATCCGGC
TACCTGCCCATTCGACCACCAAGCGAAACATCGCATCGAGCGAGCACGTACTCGGATGGAAGCCGGTCTT
GTCGATCAGGATGATCTGGACGAAGAGCATCAGGGGCTCGCGCCAGCCGAACTGTTCGCCAGGCTCAAGG
CGAGCATGCCCGACGGCGAGGATCTCGTCGTGACCCATGGCGATGCCTGCTTGCCGAATATCATGGTGGA
AAATGGCCGCTTTTCTGGATTCATCGACTGTGGCCGGCTGGGTGTGGCGGACCGCTATCAGGACATAGCG
TTGGCTACCCGTGATATTGCTGAAGAGCTTGGCGGCGAATGGGCTGACCGCTTCCTCGTGCTTTACGGTA
TCGCCGCTCCCGATTCGCAGCGCATCGCCTTCTATCGCCTTCTTGACGAGTTCTTCTGAGCGGGACTCTG
GGGTTCGAAATGACCGACCAAGCGACGCCCAACCTGCCATCACGAGATTTCGATTCCACCGCCGCCTTCT
ATGAAAGGTTGGGCTTCGGAATCGTTTTCCGGGACGCCGGCTGGATGATCCTCCAGCGCGGGGATCTCAT
GCTGGAGTTCTTCGCCCACCCTAGGGGGAGGCTAACTGAAACACGGAAGGAGACAATACCGGAAGGAACC
CGCGCTATGACGGCAATAAAAAGACAGAATAAAACGCACGGTGTTGGGTCGTTTGTTCATAAACGCGGGG
TTCGGTCCCAGGGCTGGCACTCTGTCGATACCCCACCGAGACCCCATTGGGGCCAATACGCCCGCGTTTC
TTCCTTTTCCCCACCCCACCCCCCAAGTTCGGGTGAAGGCCCAGGGCTCGCAGCCAACGTCGGGGCGGCA
GGCCCTGCCATAGCCTCAGGTTACTCATATATACTTTAGATTGATTTAAAACTTCATTTTTAATTTAAAA
GGATCTAGGTGAAGATCCTTTTTGATAATCTCATGACCAAAATCCCTTAACGTGAGTTTTCGTTCCACTG
AGCGTCAGACCCCGTAGAAAAGATCAAAGGATCTTCTTGAGATCCTTTTTTTCTGCGCGTAATCTGCTGC
TTGCAAACAAAAAAACCACCGCTACCAGCGGTGGTTTGTTTGCCGGATCAAGAGCTACCAACTCTTTTTC
CGAAGGTAACTGGCTTCAGCAGAGCGCAGATACCAAATACTGTTCTTCTAGTGTAGCCGTAGTTAGGCCA
CCACTTCAAGAACTCTGTAGCACCGCCTACATACCTCGCTCTGCTAATCCTGTTACCAGTGGCTGCTGCC
AGTGGCGATAAGTCGTGTCTTACCGGGTTGGACTCAAGACGATAGTTACCGGATAAGGCGCAGCGGTCGG
GCTGAACGGGGGGTTCGTGCACACAGCCCAGCTTGGAGCGAACGACCTACACCGAACTGAGATACCTACA
GCGTGAGCTATGAGAAAGCGCCACGCTTCCCGAAGGGAGAAAGGCGGACAGGTATCCGGTAAGCGGCAGG
GTCGGAACAGGAGAGCGCACGAGGGAGCTTCCAGGGGGAAACGCCTGGTATCTTTATAGTCCTGTCGGGT
TTCGCCACCTCTGACTTGAGCGTCGATTTTTGTGATGCTCGTCAGGGGGGCGGAGCCTATGGAAAAACGC
CAGCAACGCGGCCTTTTTACGGTTCCTGGCCTTTTGCTGGCCTTTTGCTCACATGTTCTTTCCTGCGTTA
TCCCCTGATTCTGTGGATAACCGTATTACCGCCATGCAT
Features (pLannotate 1.2.2; 16 found; start..end, strand, type, name):
     61..364     +  enhancer       CMV enhancer: human cytomegalovirus immediate early enhancer
    365..568     +  promoter       CMV promoter: human cytomegalovirus (CMV) immediate early promoter
    602..626     +  protein_bind   attB1: mutant version of attB; recombination site for the Gateway® BP reaction BP Clonase™
    632..4390    +  CDS            CYFIP1: CYFP1_HUMAN - Also known as KIAA0068 From Homo sapiens (Human).
   4395..4419    -  protein_bind   attB2: mutant version of attB; recombination site for the Gateway® BP reaction BP Clonase™
   4439..5146    +  CDS            mCherry: mCherry is a basic (constitutively fluorescent) red fluorescent protein published in 2004, derived from Discosoma sp.. It is reported to be a very rapidly-maturing monomer with low acid sensitivity.
   5188..5271    +  CDS            large T antigen (fragment): large T antigen from SV40 (simian virus 40)
   5294..5415    +  polyA_signal   SV40 poly(A) signal: SV40 polyadenylation signal
   5449..5877    -  rep_origin     f1 ori (sequence partly withheld): f1 bacteriophage origin of replication; arrow indicates direction of (+) strand synthesis
   5904..6008    +  promoter       AmpR promoter: bla
   6010..6367    +  promoter       SV40 promoter: SV40 enhancer and early promoter
   6402..7196    +  CDS            NeoR/KanR: aminoglycoside phosphotransferase from Tn5; aph(3')-II (or nptII); confers resistance to neomycin, kanamycin, and G418 (Geneticin®)
   7217..7369    +  CDS            ble (fragment): BLE_KLEPN - Experimental evidence at protein level: Swiss-Prot protein existence level 1. Binding protein with a strong affinity to the bleomycin family of antibiotics. Binds to CL990; an antimitotic-antibiotic compound. From Klebsiella pneumoniae.
   7428..7475    +  polyA_signal   HSV TK poly(A) signal: herpes simplex virus thymidine kinase polyadenylation signal (Cole and Stacy, 1985)
   7566..7582    -  polyA_signal   bGH poly(A) signal (fragment): bovine growth hormone polyadenylation signal
   7804..8392    +  rep_origin     ori: high-copy-number ColE1/pMB1/pBR322/pUC origin of replication
