[The description below was written by a language model from this plasmid's Addgene catalogue record and pLannotate feature annotations shown in this document.]
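Description:
CYFIP1.mCherry is a mammalian expression plasmid of about 8.5 kb built on the Clontech pmCherry-N1 backbone. It carries the human CYFIP1 coding sequence (also known as SRA1) fused at its C terminus to the monomeric red fluorescent protein mCherry. Transcription is driven by the human cytomegalovirus immediate early enhancer and promoter and terminated by an SV40 polyadenylation signal downstream of mCherry. The insert was introduced by Gateway cloning, so the CYFIP1 open reading frame is flanked by attB1 and attB2 recombination sites. The attB2 site lies between CYFIP1 and mCherry and therefore contributes a short linker within the fusion protein.

The plasmid replicates in E. coli from a high-copy ColE1/pUC-type origin and also carries an f1 phage origin. One Tn5 aminoglycoside phosphotransferase gene (NeoR/KanR) provides selection in both hosts. A bacterial bla-type promoter expresses it for kanamycin resistance in bacteria, and the adjacent SV40 enhancer/early promoter, paired with an HSV TK polyadenylation signal, expresses it for G418 selection in mammalian cells. The short large T antigen, ble and bGH poly(A) fragments in the annotation appear to be partial matches to backbone sequence rather than functional elements.

The stated purpose is expression of human CYFIP1 in mammalian cells, with the red fluorescent tag allowing the protein's expression and localisation to be followed by microscopy. The associated publication studies the autism- and schizophrenia-linked gene CYFIP1 in the maintenance of dendritic complexity and the stabilisation of mature spines, which suggests use in overexpression and imaging experiments in neurons.
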