Addgene plasmid #122051: CYFIP1.mCherry
Purpose: Expresses human CYFIP1 in mammalian cells.
Depositing lab: Josef Kittler. Depositing organization: University College London. Publication: The autism and schizophrenia associated gene CYFIP1 is critical for the maintenance of dendritic complexity and the stabilization of mature spines. Pathania M, Davenport EC, Muir J, Sheehan DF, Lopez-Domenech G, Kittler JT. Transl Psychiatry. 2014 Mar 25;4:e374. doi: 10.1038/tp.2014.16. PubMed 24667445.
Backbone
  Vector backbone: pmcherry-N1
  Backbone manufacturer: Clontech
  Vector type: Mammalian Expression
  Selectable markers: Neomycin (select with G418)
Growth in bacteria
  Bacterial resistance: Kanamycin, 50 μg/mL
  Growth temperature: 37°C
  Growth strain: DH5alpha
  Copy number: High Copy
Gene/Insert
  Gene/Insert name: CYFIP1 (alt name: SRA1)
  Species: H. sapiens (human)
  Entrez Gene: CYFIP1 (a.k.a. P140SRA-1, SHYC, SRA-1, SRA1)
  Promoter: CMV
  Tag / fusion protein: mCherry (C terminal on backbone)
  Cloning method: Gateway Cloning
  Sequencing primers: 5′ CMV-F; 3′ mCherry-R
Terms and licenses: Academic/Nonprofit Terms; Industry Terms: Not Available to Industry
How to cite: CYFIP1.mCherry was a gift from Josef Kittler (Addgene plasmid # 122051 ; http://n2t.net/addgene:122051 ; RRID:Addgene_122051)
